Addgene plasmid #167898: NAX_CAGGS_CAS9_m4_KRAB-MeCP2_EYFP
Purpose: PiggyBac compatible plasmid expressing dCas9-KRAB-MeCP2 expression plasmid
Depositing lab: Alejandro Chavez & Nan Cher Yeo. Depositing organization: Columbia University. Publication: Generation and application of a versatile CRISPR toolkit for mammalian cell engineering. Nghi Dang , Alissa Lance-Byrne, Angela Tung, Xiaoge Guo, Ryan J Cecchi, Joanna Buchthal, Alejandro Chavez, Nan Cher Yeo. Synthetic Biology, Volume 6, Issue 1, 2021 10.1093/synbio/ysab033.
Backbone
  Vector backbone: pB-CAGGS
  Vector type: CRISPR
  Selectable markers: EYFP
Growth in bacteria
  Bacterial resistance: Ampicillin, 100 μg/mL
  Growth temperature: 30°C
  Growth strain: NEB Stable
  Copy number: High Copy
Gene/Insert
  Gene/Insert name: dCas9-KRAB-MeCP2
  Species: Synthetic
  Mutation: D10A, D839A, H840A, N863A
  Cloning method: Gibson Cloning
Terms and licenses: Academic/Nonprofit Terms; Industry Terms: Not Available to Industry
How to cite: NAX_CAGGS_CAS9_m4_KRAB-MeCP2_EYFP was a gift from Alejandro Chavez & Nan Cher Yeo (Addgene plasmid # 167898 ; http://n2t.net/addgene:167898 ; RRID:Addgene_167898)
