[The description below was written by a language model from this plasmid's Addgene catalogue record and pLannotate feature annotations shown in this document.]
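Description:
NAX_CAGGS_CAS9_m4_KRAB-MeCP2_EYFP is a 12.4 kb mammalian CRISPR interference plasmid built on the pB-CAGGS backbone and described as PiggyBac compatible, meaning the expression cargo is intended to be integrated into the host genome by PiggyBac transposase supplied separately. The automated feature table does not annotate the transposon terminal repeats, so their positions cannot be confirmed from the record. Short lambda phage-derived fragments flanking the cargo appear to be incidental backbone or stuffer sequence. In bacteria the plasmid replicates from a high-copy ColE1/pUC-type origin and is selected with ampicillin through β-lactamase. It also carries an f1 origin and remnants of a lac promoter/operator and lacZα region typical of a cloning-vector backbone.

The main payload is a synthetic repressor fusion driven by the CAGGS promoter, composed of the CMV enhancer, chicken β-actin promoter and a chimeric β-actin/β-globin intron. The coding sequence begins with Cas9m4, a Streptococcus pyogenes Cas9 made nuclease-dead by the D10A, D839A, H840A and N863A mutations, so that it binds DNA under guide RNA direction without cutting. It is followed by a KRAB repression domain (matched by the annotation tool to a human KRAB-box protein fragment) and the transcriptional repression domain of rat MeCP2, and it ends at an HSV TK polyadenylation signal. A second, independent cassette uses the EF-1α core promoter to express monomeric EYFP with an SV40 poly(A) signal. EYFP is the listed selectable marker, letting transfected or stably integrated cells be identified or sorted by fluorescence.

No guide RNA cassette is annotated, so guides must be provided from another construct. The plasmid is suited to targeted gene silencing in mammalian cells, including generation of stable dCas9-KRAB-MeCP2 lines.
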