Features (pLannotate 1.2.2; 22 found; start..end, strand, type, name):
    492..4595    +  CDS            Cas9m4: catalytically dead mutant of the Cas9 endonuclease from the Streptococcus pyogenes Type II CRISPR/Cas system RNA-guided DNA-binding protein that lacks endonuclease activity due to the mutations D10A, D839A, H840A, and N863A (Mali et al., 2013)
   4680..4892    +  CDS            KRBOX4 (fragment): KRBX4_HUMAN - Also known as ZNF673. Experimental evidence at protein level: Swiss-Prot protein existence level 1. From Homo sapiens (Human).
   4947..5804    +  CDS            MeCP2: transcriptional repression domain from rat methyl-CpG-binding protein 2 (Nan et al., 1997)
   5903..5951    +  polyA_signal   HSV TK poly(A) signal: herpes simplex virus thymidine kinase polyadenylation signal (Cole and Stacy, 1985)
   6183..6394    +  promoter       EF-1α core promoter: core promoter for human elongation factor EF-1α
   6410..7126    +  CDS            mEYFP: mEYFP is a basic (constitutively fluorescent) yellow fluorescent protein published in 2002, derived from Aequorea victoria. It is reported to be a very rapidly-maturing monomer.
   7133..7254    +  polyA_signal   SV40 poly(A) signal: SV40 polyadenylation signal
   7272..7364    +  ncRNA          G-CSF SLDE: Accession: RF00183 - G-CSF factor stem-loop destabilising element (SLDE)
   8061..8528    +  CDS            B (fragment): PORTL_LAMBD - Experimental evidence at protein level: Swiss-Prot protein existence level 1. Forms the portal vertex of the capsid (PubMed:6228056, PubMed:6232391). This portal plays critical roles in head assembly, genome packaging, neck/tail attachment, and genome ejection (Probable). The portal protein multimerizes as a single ring-shaped homododecamer arranged around a central channel (PubMed:6232391). Binds to the terminase subunits to form the packaging machine (PubMed:7799432). From Escherichia phage lambda (Bacteriophage lambda).
   8564..8586    -  protein_bind   lac operator (fragment): The lac repressor binds to the lac operator to inhibit transcription in E. coli. This inhibition can be relieved by adding lactose or isopropyl-β-D-thiogalactopyranoside (IPTG). lac repressor encoded by lacI
   8590..8620    -  promoter       lac promoter: promoter for the E. coli lac operon
   8635..8656    -  protein_bind   CAP binding site: CAP binding activates transcription in the presence of cAMP. E. coli catabolite activator protein
   8669..8761    -  CDS            lacI (fragment): lac repressor; lacI; The lac repressor binds to the lac operator to inhibit transcription in E. coli. This inhibition can be relieved by adding lactose or isopropyl-β-D-thiogalactopyranoside (IPTG).
   8944..9532    -  rep_origin     ori: high-copy-number ColE1/pMB1/pBR322/pUC origin of replication
   9703..10563   -  CDS            AmpR: β-lactamase; bla; confers resistance to ampicillin, carbenicillin, and related antibiotics
  10564..10668   -  promoter       AmpR promoter: bla
  10721..11149   -  rep_origin     f1 ori (sequence partly withheld): f1 bacteriophage origin of replication; arrow indicates direction of (+) strand synthesis
  11154..11309   -  CDS            lacZα (fragment): LacZα fragment of β-galactosidase; lacZ fragment
  11311..11430   +  CDS            B (fragment): PORTL_LAMBD - Experimental evidence at protein level: Swiss-Prot protein existence level 1. Forms the portal vertex of the capsid (PubMed:6228056, PubMed:6232391). This portal plays critical roles in head assembly, genome packaging, neck/tail attachment, and genome ejection (Probable). The portal protein multimerizes as a single ring-shaped homododecamer arranged around a central channel (PubMed:6232391). Binds to the terminase subunits to form the packaging machine (PubMed:7799432). From Escherichia phage lambda (Bacteriophage lambda).
  11920..12299   +  enhancer       CMV enhancer: human cytomegalovirus immediate early enhancer
  12301..8       +  promoter       chicken β-actin promoter (fragment) (across the origin): contains a 21-bp deletion relative to the standard chicken β-actin promoter
  12412..389     +  intron         chimeric intron (fragment) (across the origin): chimera between introns from chicken β-actin and rabbit β-globin
>Addgene plasmid #167898 | NAX_CAGGS_CAS9_m4_KRAB-MeCP2_EYFP | addgene full sequence | sequence record 372003 | Addgene NGS Result
GGGGGGGGCGCGGCGGCCCCCGGAGCGCCGGCGGCTGTCGAGGCGCGGCGAGCCGCAGCCATTGCCTTTT
ATGGTAATCGTGCGAGAGGGCGCAGGGACTTCCTTTGTCCCAAATCTGTGCGGAGCCGAAATCTGGGAGG
CGCCGCCGCACCCCCTCTAGCGGGCGCGGGGCGAAGCGGTGCGGCGCCGGCAGGAAGGAAATGGGCGGGG
AGGGCCTTCGTGCGTCGCCGCGCCGCCGTCCCCTTCTCCCTCTCCAGCCTCGGGGCTGTCCGCGGGGGGA
CGGCTGCCTTCGGGGGGGACGGGGCAGGGCGGGGTTCGGCTTCTGGCGTGTGACCGGCGGCTCTAGAGCC
TCTGCTAACCATGTTCATGCCTTCTTCTTTTTCCTACAGCTCCTGGGCAACGTGCTGGTTATTGTGCTGT
CTCATCATTTTGGCAAAGAATCTAGATACCCTCGTAAAGGTCTAGAGCTAGCGGATCGAACCCTTGCCAC
CATGGACAAGAAGTACTCCATTGGGCTCGCTATCGGCACAAACAGCGTCGGCTGGGCCGTCATTACGGAC
GAGTACAAGGTGCCGAGCAAAAAATTCAAAGTTCTGGGCAATACCGATCGCCACAGCATAAAGAAGAACC
TCATTGGCGCCCTCCTGTTCGACTCCGGGGAGACGGCCGAAGCCACGCGGCTCAAAAGAACAGCACGGCG
CAGATATACCCGCAGAAAGAATCGGATCTGCTACCTGCAGGAGATCTTTAGTAATGAGATGGCTAAGGTG
GATGACTCTTTCTTCCATAGGCTGGAGGAGTCCTTTTTGGTGGAGGAGGATAAAAAGCACGAGCGCCACC
CAATCTTTGGCAATATCGTGGACGAGGTGGCGTACCATGAAAAGTACCCAACCATATATCATCTGAGGAA
GAAGCTTGTAGACAGTACTGATAAGGCTGACTTGCGGTTGATCTATCTCGCGCTGGCGCATATGATCAAA
TTTCGGGGACACTTCCTCATCGAGGGGGACCTGAACCCAGACAACAGCGATGTCGACAAACTCTTTATCC
AACTGGTTCAGACTTACAATCAGCTTTTCGAAGAGAACCCGATCAACGCATCCGGAGTTGACGCCAAAGC
AATCCTGAGCGCTAGGCTGTCCAAATCCCGGCGGCTCGAAAACCTCATCGCACAGCTCCCTGGGGAGAAG
AAGAACGGCCTGTTTGGTAATCTTATCGCCCTGTCACTCGGGCTGACCCCCAACTTTAAATCTAACTTCG
ACCTGGCCGAAGATGCCAAGCTTCAACTGAGCAAAGACACCTACGATGATGATCTCGACAATCTGCTGGC
CCAGATCGGCGACCAGTACGCAGACCTTTTTTTGGCGGCAAAGAACCTGTCAGACGCCATTCTGCTGAGT
GATATTCTGCGAGTGAACACGGAGATCACCAAAGCTCCGCTGAGCGCTAGTATGATCAAGCGCTATGATG
AGCACCACCAAGACTTGACTTTGCTGAAGGCCCTTGTCAGACAGCAACTGCCTGAGAAGTACAAGGAAAT
TTTCTTCGATCAGTCTAAAAATGGCTACGCCGGATACATTGACGGCGGAGCAAGCCAGGAGGAATTTTAC
AAATTTATTAAGCCCATCTTGGAAAAAATGGACGGCACCGAGGAGCTGCTGGTAAAGCTTAACAGAGAAG
ATCTGTTGCGCAAACAGCGCACTTTCGACAATGGAAGCATCCCCCACCAGATTCACCTGGGCGAACTGCA
CGCTATCCTCAGGCGGCAAGAGGATTTCTACCCCTTTTTGAAAGATAACAGGGAAAAGATTGAGAAAATC
CTCACATTTCGGATACCCTACTATGTAGGCCCCCTCGCCCGGGGAAATTCCAGATTCGCGTGGATGACTC
GCAAATCAGAAGAGACCATCACTCCCTGGAACTTCGAGGAAGTCGTGGATAAGGGGGCCTCTGCCCAGTC
CTTCATCGAAAGGATGACTAACTTTGATAAAAATCTGCCTAACGAAAAGGTGCTTCCTAAACACTCTCTG
CTGTACGAGTACTTCACAGTTTATAACGAGCTCACCAAGGTCAAATACGTCACAGAAGGGATGAGAAAGC
CAGCATTCCTGTCTGGAGAGCAGAAGAAAGCTATCGTGGACCTCCTCTTCAAGACGAACCGGAAAGTTAC
CGTGAAACAGCTCAAAGAAGACTATTTCAAAAAGATTGAATGTTTCGACTCTGTTGAAATCAGCGGAGTG
GAGGATCGCTTCAACGCATCCCTGGGAACGTATCACGATCTCCTGAAAATCATTAAAGACAAGGACTTCC
TGGACAATGAGGAGAACGAGGACATTCTTGAGGACATTGTCCTCACCCTTACGTTGTTTGAAGATAGGGA
GATGATTGAAGAACGCTTGAAAACTTACGCTCATCTCTTCGACGACAAAGTCATGAAACAGCTCAAGAGG
CGCCGATATACAGGATGGGGGCGGCTGTCAAGAAAACTGATCAATGGGATCCGAGACAAGCAGAGTGGAA
AGACAATCCTGGATTTTCTTAAGTCCGATGGATTTGCCAACCGGAACTTCATGCAGTTGATCCATGATGA
CTCTCTCACCTTTAAGGAGGACATCCAGAAAGCACAAGTTTCTGGCCAGGGGGACAGTCTTCACGAGCAC
ATCGCTAATCTTGCAGGTAGCCCAGCTATCAAAAAGGGAATACTGCAGACCGTTAAGGTCGTGGATGAAC
TCGTCAAAGTAATGGGAAGGCATAAGCCCGAGAATATCGTTATCGAGATGGCCCGAGAGAACCAAACTAC
CCAGAAGGGACAGAAGAACAGTAGGGAAAGGATGAAGAGGATTGAAGAGGGTATAAAAGAACTGGGGTCC
CAAATCCTTAAGGAACACCCAGTTGAAAACACCCAGCTTCAGAATGAGAAGCTCTACCTGTACTACCTGC
AGAACGGCAGGGACATGTACGTGGATCAGGAACTGGACATCAATCGGCTCTCCGACTACGACGTGGCTGC
TATCGTGCCCCAGTCTTTTCTCAAAGATGATTCTATTGATAATAAAGTGTTGACAAGATCCGATAAAGCT
AGAGGGAAGAGTGATAACGTCCCCTCAGAAGAAGTTGTCAAGAAAATGAAAAATTATTGGCGGCAGCTGC
TGAACGCCAAACTGATCACACAACGGAAGTTCGATAATCTGACTAAGGCTGAACGAGGTGGCCTGTCTGA
GTTGGATAAAGCCGGCTTCATCAAAAGGCAGCTTGTTGAGACACGCCAGATCACCAAGCACGTGGCCCAA
ATTCTCGATTCACGCATGAACACCAAGTACGATGAAAATGACAAACTGATTCGAGAGGTGAAAGTTATTA
CTCTGAAGTCTAAGCTGGTCTCAGATTTCAGAAAGGACTTTCAGTTTTATAAGGTGAGAGAGATCAACAA
TTACCACCATGCGCATGATGCCTACCTGAATGCAGTGGTAGGCACTGCACTTATCAAAAAATATCCCAAG
CTTGAATCTGAATTTGTTTACGGAGACTATAAAGTGTACGATGTTAGGAAAATGATCGCAAAGTCTGAGC
AGGAAATAGGCAAGGCCACCGCTAAGTACTTCTTTTACAGCAATATTATGAATTTTTTCAAGACCGAGAT
TACACTGGCCAATGGAGAGATTCGGAAGCGACCACTTATCGAAACAAACGGAGAAACAGGAGAAATCGTG
TGGGACAAGGGTAGGGATTTCGCGACAGTCCGGAAGGTCCTGTCCATGCCGCAGGTGAACATCGTTAAAA
AGACCGAAGTACAGACCGGAGGCTTCTCCAAGGAAAGTATCCTCCCGAAAAGGAACAGCGACAAGCTGAT
CGCACGCAAAAAAGATTGGGACCCCAAGAAATACGGCGGATTCGATTCTCCTACAGTCGCTTACAGTGTA
CTGGTTGTGGCCAAAGTGGAGAAAGGGAAGTCTAAAAAACTCAAAAGCGTCAAGGAACTGCTGGGCATCA
CAATCATGGAGCGATCAAGCTTCGAAAAAAACCCCATCGACTTTCTCGAGGCGAAAGGATATAAAGAGGT
CAAAAAAGACCTCATCATTAAGCTTCCCAAGTACTCTCTCTTTGAGCTTGAAAACGGCCGGAAACGAATG
CTCGCTAGTGCGGGCGAGCTGCAGAAAGGTAACGAGCTGGCACTGCCCTCTAAATACGTTAATTTCTTGT
ATCTGGCCAGCCACTATGAAAAGCTCAAAGGGTCTCCCGAAGATAATGAGCAGAAGCAGCTGTTCGTGGA
ACAACACAAACACTACCTTGATGAGATCATCGAGCAAATAAGCGAATTCTCCAAAAGAGTGATCCTCGCC
GACGCTAACCTCGATAAGGTGCTTTCTGCTTACAATAAGCACAGGGATAAGCCCATCAGGGAGCAGGCAG
AAAACATTATCCACTTGTTTACTCTGACCAACTTGGGCGCGCCTGCAGCCTTCAAGTACTTCGACACCAC
CATAGACAGAAAGCGGTACACCTCTACAAAGGAGGTCCTGGACGCCACACTGATTCATCAGTCAATTACG
GGGCTCTATGAAACAAGAATCGACCTCTCTCAGCTCGGTGGAGACAGCAGGGCTGACCCCAAGAAGAAGA
GGAAGGTGAGTGGTGGAGGAAGTGGCGGGTCAGGGTCGATGGACGCGAAATCACTTACGGCATGGTCGAG
AACACTGGTTACGTTCAAGGACGTGTTTGTGGACTTTACACGTGAGGAGTGGAAATTGCTGGATACTGCG
CAACAAATTGTGTATCGAAATGTCATGCTTGAGAATTACAAGAACCTCGTCAGTCTCGGATACCAGTTGA
CGAAACCGGATGTGATCCTTAGGCTCGAAAAGGGGGAAGAACCTTGGCTGGTATCGGGAGGTGGTTCGGG
TGGCTCTGGATCAAGCCCAAAGAAGAAACGGAAGGTGGAAGCCTCAGTGCAGGTGAAAAGGGTGCTGGAA
AAATCCCCCGGCAAACTCCTCGTGAAGATGCCCTTCCAGGCTTCCCCTGGCGGAAAAGGTGAAGGGGGTG
GCGCAACCACATCTGCCCAGGTCATGGTCATCAAGCGACCTGGAAGGAAAAGAAAGGCCGAGGCTGACCC
TCAGGCCATTCCAAAGAAACGGGGACGCAAGCCAGGGTCCGTGGTCGCAGCTGCAGCAGCTGAGGCTAAG
AAAAAGGCAGTGAAGGAAAGCTCCATCCGCAGTGTGCAGGAGACTGTCCTGCCCATCAAGAAGAGGAAGA
CTAGGGAGACCGTGTCCATCGAGGTCAAAGAAGTGGTCAAGCCCCTGCTCGTGTCCACCCTGGGCGAAAA
ATCTGGAAAGGGGCTCAAAACATGCAAGTCACCTGGACGGAAAAGCAAGGAGTCTAGTCCAAAGGGGCGC
TCAAGCTCCGCTTCTAGTCCCCCTAAAAAGGAACACCATCACCATCACCATCACGCCGAGTCTCCTAAGG
CTCCTATGCCACTGCTCCCACCACCTCCACCACCTGAGCCACAGTCAAGCGAAGACCCCATCAGCCCACC
CGAGCCTCAGGATCTGTCCTCTAGTATTTGCAAAGAGGAAAAGATGCCCAGAGCAGGCAGCCTGGAGAGT
GATGGCTGTCCAAAAGAACCCGCCAAGACCCAGCCTATGGTGGCAGCCGCTGCAACTACCACCACAACCA
CAACTACCACAGTGGCCGAAAAATACAAGCATCGCGGCGAGGGCGAACGAAAGGACATTGTGTCAAGCTC
CATGCCCAGACCTAACCGGGAGGAACCAGTCGATAGTAGGACACCCGTGACTGAGAGAGTCTCATAGAAG
AATTCGATCCCTACCGGTTAGTAATGAGTTTAAACGGGGGAGGCTAACTGAAACACGGAAGGAGACAATA
CCGGAAGGAACCCGCGCTATGACGGCAATAAAAAGACAGAATAAAACGCACGGGTGTTGGGTCGTTTGTT
CATAAACGCGGGGTTCGGTCCCAGGGCTGGCACTCTGTCGATACCCCACCGAGACCCCATTGGGGCCAAT
ACGCCCGCGTTTCTTCCTTTTCCCCACCCCACCCCCCAAGTTCGGGTGAAGGCCCAGGGCTCGCAGCCAA
CGTCGGGGCGGCAGGCCCTGCCATAGCAGATCTGCGAAATCGGATCCGCGGCCGCACTGATTCTAGCTGC
AGAGGCTCCGGTGCCCGTCAGTGGGCAGAGCGCACATCGCCCACAGTCCCCGAGAAGTTGGGGGGAGGGG
TCGGCAATTGAACCGGTGCCTAGAGAAGGTGGCGCGGGGTAAACTGGGAAAGTGATGTCGTGTACTGGCT
CCGCCTTTTTCCCGAGGGTGGGGGAGAACCGTATATAAGTGCAGTAGTCGCCGTGAACGTTCTTTTTCGC
AACGGGTTTGCCGCCAGAACACAGGATCCTCGAGCCACCATGGTGAGCAAGGGCGAGGAGCTGTTCACCG
GGGTGGTGCCCATCCTGGTCGAGCTGGACGGCGACGTAAACGGCCACAAGTTCAGCGTGTCCGGCGAGGG
CGAGGGCGATGCCACCTACGGCAAGCTGACCCTGAAGTTCATCTGCACCACCGGCAAGCTGCCCGTGCCC
TGGCCCACCCTCGTGACCACCTTCGGCTACGGCCTGCAGTGCTTCGCCCGCTACCCCGACCACATGAAGC
AGCACGACTTCTTCAAGTCCGCCATGCCCGAAGGCTACGTCCAGGAGCGCACCATCTTCTTCAAGGACGA
CGGCAACTACAAGACCCGCGCCGAGGTGAAGTTCGAGGGCGACACCCTGGTGAACCGCATCGAGCTGAAG
GGCATCGACTTCAAGGAGGACGGCAACATCCTGGGACACAAGCTGGAGTACAACTACAACAGCCACAACG
TCTATATCATGGCCGACAAGCAGAAGAACGGCATCAAGGTGAACTTCAAGATCCGCCACAACATCGAGGA
CGGCAGCGTGCAGCTCGCCGACCACTACCAGCAGAACACCCCCATCGGCGACGGCCCCGTGCTGCTGCCC
GACAACCACTACCTGAGCTACCAGTCCAAGCTGAGCAAAGACCCCAACGAGAAGCGCGATCACATGGTCC
TGCTGGAGTTCGTGACCGCCGCCGGGATCACTCTCGGCATGGACGAGCTGTACAAGTAAGTTAACTTGTT
TATTGCAGCTTATAATGGTTACAAATAAAGCAATAGCATCACAAATTTCACAAATAAAGCATTTTTTTCA
CTGCATTCTAGTTGTGGTTTGTCCAAACTCATCAATGTATCTTATCATGTCTGGAATTGACTCAAATGAT
GTCAATTAGTCTATCAGAAGCTCATCTGGTCTCCCTTCCGGGGGACAAGACATCCCTGTTTAATATTTAA
ACAGCAGTGTTCCCAAACTGGGTTCTTATATCCCTTGCTCTGGTCAACCAGGTTGCAGGGTTTCCTGTCC
TCACAGGAACGAAGTCCCTAAAGAAACAGTGGCAGCCAGGTTTAGCCCCGGAATTGACTGGATTCCTTTT
TTAGGGCCCATTGGTATGGCTTTTTCCCCGTATCCCCCCAGGTGTCTGCAGGCTCAAAGAGCAGCGAGAA
GCGTTCAGAGGAAAGCGATCCCGTGCCACCTTCCCCGTGCCCGGGCTGTCCCCGCACGCTGCCGGCTCGG
GGATGCGGGGGGAGCGCCGGACCGGAGCGGAGCCCCGGGCGGCTCGCTGCTGCCCCCTAGCGGGGGAGGG
ACGTAATTACATCCCTGGGGGCTTTGGGGGGGGGCTGTCCCTGATATCTATAACAAGAAAATATATATAT
AATAAGTTATCACGTAAGTAGAACATGAAATAACAATATAATTATCGTATGAGTTAAATCTTAAAAGTCA
CGTAAAAGATAATCATGCGTCATTTTGACTCACGCGGTCGTTATAGTTCAAAATCAGTGACACTTACCGC
ATTGACAAGCACGCCTCACGGGAGCTCCAAGCGGCGACTGAGATGTCCTAAATGCACAGCGACGGATTCG
CGCTATTTAGAAAGAGAGAGCAATATTTCAAGAATGCATGCGTCAATTTTACGCAGACTATCTTTCTAGG
GTTAATCTAGCTGCATCAGGATCATATCGTCGGGTCTTTTTTCCGGCTCAGTCATCGCCCAAGCTGGCGC
TATCTGGGCATCGGGGAGGAAGAAGCCCGTGCCTTTTCCCGCGAGGTTGAAGCGGCATGGAAAGAGTTTG
CCGAGGATGACTGCTGCTGCATTGACGTTGAGCGAAAACGCACGTTTACCATGATGATTCGGGAAGGTGT
GGCCATGCACGCCTTTAACGGTGAACTGTTCGTTCAGGCCACCTGGGATACCAGTTCGTCGCGGCTTTTC
CGGACACAGTTCCGGATGGTCAGCCCGAAGCGCATCAGCAACCCGAACAATACCGGCGACAGCCGGAACT
GCCGTGCCGGTGTGCAGATTAATGACAGCGGTGCGGCGCTGGGATATTACGTCAGCGAGGACGGGTATCC
TGGCTGGATGCCGCAGAAATGGACATGGATACCCCGTGAGTTACCCGGCGGGCGCGCTTGGCGTAATCAT
GGTCATAGCTGTTTCCTGTGTGAAATTGTTATCCGCTCACAATTCCACACAACATACGAGCCGGAAGCAT
AAAGTGTAAAGCCTGGGGTGCCTAATGAGTGAGCTAACTCACATTAATTGCGTTGCGCTCACTGCCCGCT
TTCCAGTCGGGAAACCTGTCGTGCCAGCTGCATTAATGAATCGGCCAACGCGCGGGGAGAGGCGGTTTGC
GTATTGGGCGCTCTTCCGCTTCCTCGCTCACTGACTCGCTGCGCTCGGTCGTTCGGCTGCGGCGAGCGGT
ATCAGCTCACTCAAAGGCGGTAATACGGTTATCCACAGAATCAGGGGATAACGCAGGAAAGAACATGTGA
GCAAAAGGCCAGCAAAAGGCCAGGAACCGTAAAAAGGCCGCGTTGCTGGCGTTTTTCCATAGGCTCCGCC
CCCCTGACGAGCATCACAAAAATCGACGCTCAAGTCAGAGGTGGCGAAACCCGACAGGACTATAAAGATA
CCAGGCGTTTCCCCCTGGAAGCTCCCTCGTGCGCTCTCCTGTTCCGACCCTGCCGCTTACCGGATACCTG
TCCGCCTTTCTCCCTTCGGGAAGCGTGGCGCTTTCTCATAGCTCACGCTGTAGGTATCTCAGTTCGGTGT
AGGTCGTTCGCTCCAAGCTGGGCTGTGTGCACGAACCCCCCGTTCAGCCCGACCGCTGCGCCTTATCCGG
TAACTATCGTCTTGAGTCCAACCCGGTAAGACACGACTTATCGCCACTGGCAGCAGCCACTGGTAACAGG
ATTAGCAGAGCGAGGTATGTAGGCGGTGCTACAGAGTTCTTGAAGTGGTGGCCTAACTACGGCTACACTA
GAAGAACAGTATTTGGTATCTGCGCTCTGCTGAAGCCAGTTACCTTCGGAAAAAGAGTTGGTAGCTCTTG
ATCCGGCAAACAAACCACCGCTGGTAGCGGTGGTTTTTTTGTTTGCAAGCAGCAGATTACGCGCAGAAAA
AAAGGATCTCAAGAAGATCCTTTGATCTTTTCTACGGGGTCTGACGCTCAGTGGAACGAAAACTCACGTT
AAGGGATTTTGGTCATGAGATTATCAAAAAGGATCTTCACCTAGATCCTTTTAAATTAAAAATGAAGTTT
TAAATCAATCTAAAGTATATATGAGTAAACTTGGTCTGACAGTTACCAATGCTTAATCAGTGAGGCACCT
ATCTCAGCGATCTGTCTATTTCGTTCATCCATAGTTGCCTGACTCCCCGTCGTGTAGATAACTACGATAC
GGGAGGGCTTACCATCTGGCCCCAGTGCTGCAATGATACCGCGAGACCCACGCTCACCGGCTCCAGATTT
ATCAGCAATAAACCAGCCAGCCGGAAGGGCCGAGCGCAGAAGTGGTCCTGCAACTTTATCCGCCTCCATC
CAGTCTATTAATTGTTGCCGGGAAGCTAGAGTAAGTAGTTCGCCAGTTAATAGTTTGCGCAACGTTGTTG
CCATTGCTACAGGCATCGTGGTGTCACGCTCGTCGTTTGGTATGGCTTCATTCAGCTCCGGTTCCCAACG
ATCAAGGCGAGTTACATGATCCCCCATGTTGTGCAAAAAAGCGGTTAGCTCCTTCGGTCCTCCGATCGTT
GTCAGAAGTAAGTTGGCCGCAGTGTTATCACTCATGGTTATGGCAGCACTGCATAATTCTCTTACTGTCA
TGCCATCCGTAAGATGCTTTTCTGTGACTGGTGAGTACTCAACCAAGTCATTCTGAGAATAGTGTATGCG
GCGACCGAGTTGCTCTTGCCCGGCGTCAATACGGGATAATACCGCGCCACATAGCAGAACTTTAAAAGTG
CTCATCATTGGAAAACGTTCTTCGGGGCGAAAACTCTCAAGGATCTTACCGCTGTTGAGATCCAGTTCGA
TGTAACCCACTCGTGCACCCAACTGATCTTCAGCATCTTTTACTTTCACCAGCGTTTCTGGGTGAGCAAA
AACAGGAAGGCAAAATGCCGCAAAAAAGGGAATAAGGGCGACACGGAAATGTTGAATACTCATACTCTTC
CTTTTTCAATATTATTGAAGCATTTATCAGGGTTATTGTCTCATGAGCGGATACATATTTGAATGTATTT
AGAAAAATAAACAAATAGGGGTTCCGCGCACATTTCCCCGAAAAGTGCCACCTAAATTGTAAGCGTTAAT
ATTTTGTTAAAATTCGCGTTAAATTTTTGTTAAATCAGCTCATTTTTTAACCAATAGGCCGAAATCGGCA
AAATCCCTTATAAATCAAAAGAATAGACCGAGATAGGGT
[37 nt withheld, positions 10820-10856]
AAAGAACGTGGACTCCAACGTCAAAGG
[49 nt withheld, positions 10884-10932]
T
[91 nt withheld, positions 10934-11024]
G
[124 nt withheld, positions 11026-11149]
CCCATTCGCCATTCAGGCTGCGCAACTGTTGGGAAGGGCGATCGGTGCGGGCCTCTTCGCTATTACGCCA
GCTGGCGAAAGGGGGATGTGCTGCAAGGCGATTAAGTTGGGTAACGCCAGGGTTTTCCCAGTCACGACGT
TGTAAAACGACGGCCAGTGAGCGCGCCTCGTTCATTCACGTTTTTGAACCCGTGGAGGACGGGCAGACTC
GCGGTGCAAATGTGTTTTACAGCGTGATGGAGCAGATGAAGATGCTCGACACGCTGCAGAACACGCAGCT
AGATTAACCCTAGAAAGATAATCATATTGTGACGTACGTTAAAGATAATCATGTGTAAAATTGACGCATG
TGTTTTATCGGTCTGTATATCGAGGTTTATTTATTAATTTGAATAGATATTAAGTTTTATTATATTTACA
CTTACATACTAATAATAAATTCAACAAACAATTTATTTATGTTTATTTATTTATTAAAAAAAACAAAAAC
TCAAAATTTCTTCTATAAAGTAACAAAACTTTTATGAGGGACAGCCCCCCCCCAAAGCCCCCAGGGATGT
AATTACGTCCCTCCCCCGCTAGGGGGCAGCAGCGAGCCGCCCGGGGCTCCGCTCCGGTCCGGCGCTCCCC
CCGCATCCCCGAGCCGGCAGCGTGCGGGGACAGCCCGGGCACGGGGAAGGTGGCACGGGATCGCTTTCCT
CTGAACGCTTCTCGCTGCTCTTTGAGCCTGCAGACACCTGGGGGGATACGGGGAAAAGGCCTCCACGGCC
GACATTGATTATTGACTAGTTATTAATAGTAATCAATTACGGGGTCATTAGTTCATAGCCCATATATGGA
GTTCCGCGTTACATAACTTACGGTAAATGGCCCGCCTGGCTGACCGCCCAACGACCCCCGCCCATTGACG
TCAATAATGACGTATGTTCCCATAGTAACGCCAATAGGGACTTTCCATTGACGTCAATGGGTGGAGTATT
TACGGTAAACTGCCCACTTGGCAGTACATCAAGTGTATCATATGCCAAGTACGCCCCCTATTGACGTCAA
TGACGGTAAATGGCCCGCCTGGCATTATGCCCAGTACATGACCTTATGGGACTTTCCTACTTGGCAGTAC
ATCTACGTATTAGTCATCGCTATTACCATGGTCGAGGTGAGCCCCACGTTCTGCTTCACTCTCCCCATCT
CCCCCCCCTCCCCACCCCCAATTTTGTATTTATTTATTTTTTAATTATTTTGTGCAGCGATGGGGGCGGG
GGGG
